Addgene plasmid #144037: TFORF2544
Purpose: Lentiviral vector for overexpressing transcription factor ORFs with unique 24-bp barcodes. Barcodes facilitate identification of transcription factors in pooled screens.
Depositing lab: Feng Zhang. Depositing organization: Broad Institute. Publication: A transcription factor atlas of directed differentiation. Joung J, Ma S, Tay T, Geiger-Schuller KR, Kirchgatterer PC, Verdine VK, Guo B, Arias-Garcia MA, Allen WE, Singh A, Kuksenko O, Abudayyeh OO, Gootenberg JS, Fu Z, Macrae RK, Buenrostro JD, Regev A, Zhang F. Cell. 2023 Jan 5;186(1):209-229.e26. doi: 10.1016/j.cell.2022.11.026. PubMed 36608654.
Backbone
  Vector backbone: pLX_TRC317
  Backbone manufacturer: Broad Institute Genetic Perturbation Platform
  Backbone size w/o insert (bp): 8264
  Vector type: Mammalian Expression, Lentiviral
  Selectable markers: Puromycin
Growth in bacteria
  Bacterial resistance: Ampicillin, 100 μg/mL
  Growth temperature: 30°C
  Growth strain: NEB Stable
  Copy number: High Copy
Gene/Insert
  Gene/Insert name: ZNF721
  Species: H. sapiens (human)
  Insert size (bp): 2873
  Entrez Gene: ZNF721 (a.k.a. FLJ11452, KIAA1982)
  Promoter: EF1a
  Cloning method: Unknown
  Sequencing primers: 5′ GGGTGGAGACTGAAGTTAGGCCAG; 3′ CACATAGCGTAAAAGGAGCAACATAG
Terms and licenses: Academic/Nonprofit Terms; Industry Terms: Not Available to Industry
Depositor comments: NM_133474,ENST00000511833 . The transcription factor ORF portion of this plasmid was synthesized by Genewiz. Please test multiple small colonies in case of plasmid recombination. To make this collection available in a timely manner, a portion of this collection was not fully sequenced by Addgene. If an Addgene verified full plasmid sequence is not available, please contact us prior to placing an order to request the full sequence.
How to cite: TFORF2544 was a gift from Feng Zhang (Addgene plasmid # 144037 ; http://n2t.net/addgene:144037 ; RRID:Addgene_144037)
