[The description below was written by a language model from this plasmid's Addgene catalogue record and pLannotate feature annotations shown in this document.]
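Description:
TFORF2544 is a lentiviral mammalian expression plasmid built on the pLX_TRC317 backbone that carries the human zinc-finger transcription factor ZNF721 as an overexpression ORF. It belongs to a barcoded transcription factor ORF collection in which each construct bears a unique 24-bp barcode, so that individual factors can be identified by sequencing in pooled overexpression screens such as directed-differentiation screens. In bacteria the plasmid is maintained through a high-copy ColE1/pUC-type origin with ampicillin resistance (AmpR). An f1 origin and residual lac and T7/T3 cloning-vector elements are also present. The depositor warns that the plasmid can recombine during propagation, which is common for LTR-containing vectors.

The viral cassette has a third-generation layout. An RSV promoter drives a truncated HIV-1 5' LTR, followed by the Ψ packaging signal, a gag fragment, the RRE for Rev-dependent nuclear export, and a cPPT/CTS. It ends in a self-inactivating ΔU3 3' LTR with a downstream SV40 polyadenylation signal. Within the provirus, an SV40 promoter/origin segment drives the puromycin N-acetyltransferase gene for selection of transduced cells. A separate EF-1α promoter drives the ZNF721 ORF, and a WPRE downstream enhances transcript stability and expression.

The automated annotation does not label ZNF721 itself. It marks only a short "ZNF138" fragment at the start of the ORF region, most likely reflecting homology among related zinc-finger proteins, and leaves the rest of the roughly 2.9 kb insert unannotated. The barcode is likewise not annotated, so its exact position is not given in the record. The ORF portion was produced synthetically.
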