Features (pLannotate 1.2.2; 31 found; start..end, strand, type, name):
      5..231     +  promoter       RSV promoter: Rous sarcoma virus enhancer/promoter
    232..412     +  LTR            5' LTR (truncated): truncated 5' long terminal repeat (LTR) from HIV-1
    459..584     +  misc_feature   HIV-1 Ψ: packaging signal of human immunodeficiency virus type 1
    568..931     +  CDS            HIV-1 gag (fragment): gag protein from human immunodeficiency virus 1; gag
   1077..1310    +  misc_feature   RRE: The Rev response element (RRE) of HIV-1 allows for Rev-dependent mRNA export from the nucleus to the cytoplasm.
   1687..1713    +  CDS            Rev (fragment): human immunodeficiency virus 1 (HIV-1) Rev protein; rev; enhances nuclear export of unspliced and incompletely spliced viral mRNAs
   1720..1743    +  promoter       SV40 promoter (fragment): SV40 early promoter
   1744..1815    +  promoter       SV40 promoter (fragment): SV40 enhancer and early promoter
   1839..1974    +  rep_origin     SV40 ori: SV40 origin of replication
   2020..2616    +  CDS            PuroR (fragment): puromycin N-acetyltransferase; pac from Streptomyces; confers resistance to puromycin
   2665..2782    +  misc_feature   cPPT/CTS: central polypurine tract and central termination sequence of HIV-1
   2847..2913    +  CDS            small t antigen (fragment): SV40 (simian virus 40) small t antigen
   2920..4098    +  promoter       EF-1α promoter: strong constitutive promoter for human elongation factor EF-1α
   4148..4426    +  CDS            ZNF138 (fragment): ZN138_HUMAN - Experimental evidence at protein level: Swiss-Prot protein existence level 1. May be involved in transcriptional regulation as a repressor. From Homo sapiens (Human).
   6899..6952    +  promoter       U6 promoter (fragment): RNA polymerase III promoter for human U6 snRNA
   6994..7582    +  misc_feature   WPRE: woodchuck hepatitis virus posttranscriptional regulatory element
   7633..7652    +  misc_feature   cPPT/CTS (fragment): central polypurine tract and central termination sequence of HIV-1
   7654..7887    +  LTR            3' LTR (ΔU3): self-inactivating 3' long terminal repeat (LTR) from HIV-1
   7965..8086    +  polyA_signal   SV40 poly(A) signal: SV40 polyadenylation signal
   8126..8261    +  rep_origin     SV40 ori: SV40 origin of replication
   8282..8300    -  promoter       T7 promoter: promoter for bacteriophage T7 RNA polymerase
   8308..8463    +  CDS            lacZα (fragment): LacZα fragment of β-galactosidase; lacZ fragment
   8468..8896    +  rep_origin     f1 ori (sequence partly withheld): f1 bacteriophage origin of replication; arrow indicates direction of (+) strand synthesis
   8949..9053    +  promoter       AmpR promoter: bla
   9054..9914    +  CDS            AmpR: β-lactamase; bla; confers resistance to ampicillin, carbenicillin, and related antibiotics
  10085..10673   +  rep_origin     ori: high-copy-number ColE1/pMB1/pBR322/pUC origin of replication
  10856..10948   +  CDS            lacI (fragment): lac repressor; lacI; The lac repressor binds to the lac operator to inhibit transcription in E. coli. This inhibition can be relieved by adding lactose or isopropyl-β-D-thiogalactopyranoside (IPTG).
  10961..10982   +  protein_bind   CAP binding site: CAP binding activates transcription in the presence of cAMP. E. coli catabolite activator protein
  10997..11027   +  promoter       lac promoter: promoter for the E. coli lac operon
  11031..11053   +  protein_bind   lac operator (fragment): The lac repressor binds to the lac operator to inhibit transcription in E. coli. This inhibition can be relieved by adding lactose or isopropyl-β-D-thiogalactopyranoside (IPTG). lac repressor encoded by lacI
  11096..11114   +  promoter       T3 promoter: promoter for bacteriophage T3 RNA polymerase
>Addgene plasmid #144037 | TFORF2544 | addgene full sequence | sequence record 471148 | Addgene NGS Result
TTAATGTAGTCTTATGCAATACTCTTGTAGTCTTGCAACATGGTAACGATGAGTTAGCAACATGCCTTAC
AAGGAGAGAAAAAGCACCGTGCATGCCGATTGGTGGAAGTAAGGTGGTACGATCGTGCCTTATTAGGAAG
GCAACAGACGGGTCTGACATGGATTGGACGAACCACTGAATTGCCGCATTGCAGAGATATTGTATTTAAG
TGCCTAGCTCGATACATAAACGGGTCTCTCTGGTTAGACCAGATCTGAGCCTGGGAGCTCTCTGGCTAAC
TAGGGAACCCACTGCTTAAGCCTCAATAAAGCTTGCCTTGAGTGCTTCAAGTAGTGTGTGCCCGTCTGTT
GTGTGACTCTGGTAACTAGAGATCCCTCAGACCCTTTTAGTCAGTGTGGAAAATCTCTAGCAGTGGCGCC
CGAACAGGGACTTGAAAGCGAAAGGGAAACCAGAGGAGCTCTCTCGACGCAGGACTCGGCTTGCTGAAGC
GCGCACGGCAAGAGGCGAGGGGCGGCGACTGGTGAGTACGCCAAAAATTTTGACTAGCGGAGGCTAGAAG
GAGAGAGATGGGTGCGAGAGCGTCAGTATTAAGCGGGGGAGAATTAGATCGCGATGGGAAAAAATTCGGT
TAAGGCCAGGGGGAAAGAAAAAATATAAATTAAAACATATAGTATGGGCAAGCAGGGAGCTAGAACGATT
CGCAGTTAATCCTGGCCTGTTAGAAACATCAGAAGGCTGTAGACAAATACTGGGACAGCTACAACCATCC
CTTCAGACAGGATCAGAAGAACTTAGATCATTATATAATACAGTAGCAACCCTCTATTGTGTGCATCAAA
GGATAGAGATAAAAGACACCAAGGAAGCTTTAGACAAGATAGAGGAAGAGCAAAACAAAAGTAAGACCAC
CGCACAGCAAGCGGCCGCTGATCTTCAGACCTGGAGGAGGAGATATGAGGGACAATTGGAGAAGTGAATT
ATATAAATATAAAGTAGTAAAAATTGAACCATTAGGAGTAGCACCCACCAAGGCAAAGAGAAGAGTGGTG
CAGAGAGAAAAAAGAGCAGTGGGAATAGGAGCTTTGTTCCTTGGGTTCTTGGGAGCAGCAGGAAGCACTA
TGGGCGCAGCGTCAATGACGCTGACGGTACAGGCCAGACAATTATTGTCTGGTATAGTGCAGCAGCAGAA
CAATTTGCTGAGGGCTATTGAGGCGCAACAGCATCTGTTGCAACTCACAGTCTGGGGCATCAAGCAGCTC
CAGGCAAGAATCCTGGCTGTGGAAAGATACCTAAAGGATCAACAGCTCCTGGGGATTTGGGGTTGCTCTG
GAAAACTCATTTGCACCACTGCTGTGCCTTGGAATGCTAGTTGGAGTAATAAATCTCTGGAACAGATTTG
GAATCACACGACCTGGATGGAGTGGGACAGAGAAATTAACAATTACACAAGCTTAATACACTCCTTAATT
GAAGAATCGCAAAACCAGCAAGAAAAGAATGAACAAGAATTATTGGAATTAGATAAATGGGCAAGTTTGT
GGAATTGGTTTAACATAACAAATTGGCTGTGGTATATAAAATTATTCATAATGATAGTAGGAGGCTTGGT
AGGTTTAAGAATAGTTTTTGCTGTACTTTCTATAGTGAATAGAGTTAGGCAGGGATATTCACCATTATCG
TTTCAGACCCACCTCCCAACCCCGAGGGGACCCATGCATTGCATCTCAATTAGTCAGCAACCAGGTGTGG
AAAGTCCCCAGGCTCCCCAGCAGGCAGAAGTATGCAAAGCATGCGTCTCAATTAGTCAGCAACCATAGTC
CCGCCCCTAACTCCGCCCATCCCGCCCCTAACTCCGCCCAGTTCCGCCCATTCTCCGCCCCATGGCTGAC
TAATTTTTTTTATTTATGCAGAGGCCGAGGCCGCCTCGGCCTCTGAGCTATTCCAGAAGTAGTGAGGAGG
CTTTTTTGGAGGCCTAGGCTTTTGCAAAAAGCTTTCTAGAGGTACCACCGGAGCTTACCATGACCGAGTA
CAAGCCCACGGTGCGCCTCGCCACCCGCGACGACGTCCCCAGGGCCGTACGCACCCTCGCCGCCGCGTTC
GCCGACTACCCCGCCACGCGCCACACCGTCGATCCGGACCGCCACATCGAGCGGGTCACCGAGCTGCAAG
AACTCTTCCTCACGCGCGTCGGGCTCGACATCGGCAAGGTGTGGGTCGCGGACGACGGCGCCGCCGTGGC
GGTCTGGACCACGCCGGAGAGCGTCGAAGCGGGGGCGGTGTTCGCCGAGATCGGCCCGCGCATGGCCGAG
TTGAGCGGTTCCCGGCTGGCCGCGCAGCAACAGATGGAAGGCCTCCTGGCGCCGCACCGGCCCAAGGAGC
CCGCGTGGTTCCTGGCCACCGTCGGCGTCTCGCCCGACCACCAGGGCAAGGGTCTGGGCAGCGCCGTCGT
GCTCCCCGGAGTGGAGGCGGCCGAGCGCGCCGGGGTGCCCGCCTTCCTGGAGACCTCCGCGCCCCGCAAC
CTCCCCTTCTACGAGCGGCTCGGCTTCACCGTCACCGCCGACGTCGAGGTGCCCGAAGGACCGCGCACCT
GGTGCATGACCCGCAAGCCCGGTGCCAGTTAACGAATTCTAGATCTTGAGACAAATGGCAGTATTCATCC
ACAATTTTAAAAGAAAAGGGGGGATTGGGGGGTACAGTGCAGGGGAAAGAATAGTAGACATAATAGCAAC
AGACATACAAACTAAAGAATTACAAAAACAAATTACAAAAATTCAAAATTTTCGGGTTTATTACAGGGAC
AGCAGAGATCCACTTTGGCGCCGGCTCGAGGCCTGCAGGTGCAAAGATGGATAAAGTTTTAAACAGAGAG
GAATCTTTGCAGCTAATGGACCTTCTAGGTCTTGAAAGGAGTGGGAATTGGCTCCGGTGCCCGTCAGTGG
GCAGAGCGCACATCGCCCACAGTCCCCGAGAAGTTGGGGGGAGGGGTCGGCAATTGAACCGGTGCCTAGA
GAAGGTGGCGCGGGGTAAACTGGGAAAGTGATGTCGTGTACTGGCTCCGCCTTTTTCCCGAGGGTGGGGG
AGAACCGTATATAAGTGCAGTAGTCGCCGTGAACGTTCTTTTTCGCAACGGGTTTGCCGCCAGAACACAG
GTAAGTGCCGTGTGTGGTTCCCGCGGGCCTGGCCTCTTTACGGGTTATGGCCCTTGCGTGCCTTGAATTA
CTTCCACCTGGCTGCAGTACGTGATTCTTGATCCCGAGCTTCGGGTTGGAAGTGGGTGGGAGAGTTCGAG
GCCTTGCGCTTAAGGAGCCCCTTCGCCTCGTGCTTGAGTTGAGGCCTGGCCTGGGCGCTGGGGCCGCCGC
GTGCGAATCTGGTGGCACCTTCGCGCCTGTCTCGCTGCTTTCGATAAGTCTCTAGCCATTTAAAATTTTT
GATGACCTGCTGCGACGCTTTTTTTCTGGCAAGATAGTCTTGTAAATGCGGGCCAAGATCTGCACACTGG
TATTTCGGTTTTTGGGGCCGCGGGCGGCGACGGGGCCCGTGCGTCCCAGCGCACATGTTCGGCGAGGCGG
GGCCTGCGAGCGCGGCCACCGAGAATCGGACGGGGGTAGTCTCAAGCTGGCCGGCCTGCTCTGGTGCCTG
GCCTCGCGCCGCCGTGTATCGCCCCGCCCTGGGCGGCAAGGCTGGCCCGGTCGGCACCAGTTGCGTGAGC
GGAAAGATGGCCGCTTCCCGGCCCTGCTGCAGGGAGCTCAAAATGGAGGACGCGGCGCTCGGGAGAGCGG
GCGGGTGAGTCACCCACACAAAGGAAAAGGGCCTTTCCGTCCTCAGCCGTCGCTTCATGTGACTCCACGG
AGTACCGGGCGCCGTCCAGGCACCTCGATTAGTTCTCGAGCTTTTGGAGTACGTCGTCTTTAGGTTGGGG
GGAGGGGTTTTATGCGATGGAGTTTCCCCACACTGAGTGGGTGGAGACTGAAGTTAGGCCAGCTTGGCAC
TTGATGTAATTCTCCTTGGAATTTGCCCTTTTTGAGTTTGGATCTTGGTTCATTCTCAAGCCTCAGACAG
TGGTTCAAAGTTTTTTTCTTCCATTTCAGGTGTCGTGAGGCTAGCACCGCCACCATGTTGGAGAACTACA
GAAACCTGGTCTCCCTAGCTATGTGTTCTCATTTCACCCAAGACTTTTTGCCAGTGCAGGGGATAGAAGA
TTCATTCCACAAACTTATACTGAGAAGATATGAGAAATGTGGGCATGATAATTTACAATTAAGGAAAGGC
TGTAAAAGTATGAACGTGTGTAAAGTGCAGAAGGGAGTTTATAATGGAATTAATAAATGCTTGTCAAATA
CTCAGAGCAAAATATTTCAATGTAATGCACGTGTCAAAGTTTTTAGTAAATTTGCAAATTCAAACAAAGA
TAAGACAAGACATACTGGAGAGAAACACTTTAAATGTAACGAATGTGGCAAGTCATTTCAGAAGTTCTCA
GACCTAACTCAACATAAAGGAATTCATGCTGGAGAGAAACCCTACACTTGTGAAGAACGTGGCAAAGACT
TTGGATGGTACACAGACCTGAATCAACACAAGAAAATTCATACTGGAGAGAAACCTTACAAATGTGAAGA
ATGTGGCAAAGCCTTTAATAGGTCAACAAACCTTACTGCACATAAGAGAATTCACAACAGAGAGAAAGCT
TACACAGGTGAAGATCGTGACAGAGCCTTTGGATGGTCCACAAACCTGAATGAATATAAGAAAATTCATA
CTGGAGATAAACCCTACAAATGTAAAGAATGTGGGAAAGCCTTTATGCATTCCTCACACCTGAATAAACA
TGAGAAAATTCATACTGGAGAGAAACCCTACAAATGTAAGGAATGTGGCAAAGTCATTTCCTCATCCTCA
AGCTTTGCTAAACATAAGAGGATTCATACTGGCGAGAAACCCTTTAAATGTTTAGAATGTGGTAAAGCCT
TTAATATTTCCACAACCCTTACTAAACATAGGAGAATTCATACTGGAGAGAAACCCTACACATGTGAAGT
ATGTGGCAAAGCCTTTAGACAGTCCGCAAACCTTTATGTACATAGGAGAATTCATACTGGAGAGAAACCC
TACACATGTGGAGAATGTGGCAAAACCTTTAGACAGTCCGCAAACCTTTACGTACATAGGAGAATTCATA
CTGGAGAGAAACCTTACAAATGCGAAGACTGTGGCAAAGCCTTTGGACGGTACACAGCCCTGAATCAACA
CAAGAAAATTCATACTGGAGAGAAACCTTACAAATGTGAAGAGTGTGGCAAAGCCTTTAATAGTTCAACA
AACCTTACTGCACATAAGAGAATTCACACCAGAGAGAAACCCTACACATGTGAAGATCGTGGCAGAGCCT
TTGGATTGTCCACAAACCTGAATGAATATAAGAAAATTCATACTGGAGATAAACCCTACAAATGTAAAGA
ATGTGGGAAAGCCTTTATACATTCCTTGCACCTGAATAAACATGAGAAAATTCATACTGGAAAGAAACCC
TACAAATGTAAGCAATGTGGCAAAGTCATTACCTCATCCTCAAGCTTTGCTAAACATAAGAGGATTCATA
CTGGCGAGAAACCCTTTGAATGTTTAGAATGTGGTAAAGCGTTTACTAGTTCCACAACCCTTACTAAACA
TAGGAGAATTCATACTGGAGAGAAACCCTACACATGTGAAGTATGTGGCAAAGCCTTTAGACAGTCCGCA
ATCCTTTATGTACATAGGAGAATTCATACTGGAGAGAAACCCTACACATGTGAAGAATGTGGCAAAACCT
TTAGACAGTCCGCAAACCTTTATGTACATAGGAGAATTCATACTGGAGAGAAACCTTACAAATGTGAAGA
GTGTGGCAAAGCCTTTGGACGGTACACAGACCTGAATCAACACAAGAAAATTCATACTGGAGAGAAACTT
TACAAATGTGAAGAGTGTGGCAAAGACTTTGTATGGTACACGGACCTGAATCAACAGAAGAAAATTTACA
CTGGGGAGAAACCTTACAAATGTGAAGAGTGTGGCAAAGCCTTTGCCCCATCAACAGACCTGAATCAACA
CACGAAAATTCTTACTGGAGAGCAAAGTTACAAATGTGAAGAGTGTGGCAAAGCCTTTGGATGGTCCATA
GCCCTGAATCAACACAAGAAAATTCATACTGGAGAAAAACCTTACAAATGTGAAGAGTGTGGCAAAGCCT
TTAGTAGGTCAAGAAACCTTACTACACATAGGAGAGTTCACACTAGGGAGAAACCCTACAAATGTGAAGA
TCGTGGCAGATCCTTTGGATGGTCCACAAACCTGAACGAATATAAGAAAATTCATACTGGAGATAAACTC
TACAAATGTAAAGAATGTGGGAAAGTGTTTAAACAGTCCTCACACCTGAATAGACATGAGAAAATTCATA
CTGGAAAGAAACCCTACAAATGTAAGGAATGTGGCAAAGTCATTACGTCATCCTCAAGCTTTGCTAAACA
TAAGAGGATTCATACAGGTGAGAAACCCTTTAAATGTTTAGAATGTGGTAAAGCGTTTACTAGTTCCACA
ACCCTTACTAAACATAGGAGAATTCATACTGGAGAGAAACCCTACACATGTGAAGAATGTGGCAAAGCCT
TTAGACAGTCAGCAATCCTTTATGTACATAGGAGAATTCATACTGGAGAGAAACCCTACACATGTGGAGA
ATGTGGCAAAACCTTTAGACAGTCTGCAAATCTTTATGCGCATAAGAAAATTCATACTGGAGAGAAACCC
TACACGTGTGGAGACTGTGGCAAAACCTTTAGACAGTCTGCAAATCTTTATGCACATAAGAAAATTCATA
CTGGAGATAAAACCATACAAGTGTAGTAATGAACTAGTCCGTAACTTGAAAGTATTTCGATTTCTTGGCT
TTATATATCTTGTGGAAAGGACGAATGTAAATTCAAACTTATTGGTTAACGCGTTAAGTCGACAATCAAC
CTCTGGATTACAAAATTTGTGAAAGATTGACTGGTATTCTTAACTATGTTGCTCCTTTTACGCTATGTGG
ATACGCTGCTTTAATGCCTTTGTATCATGCTATTGCTTCCCGTATGGCTTTCATTTTCTCCTCCTTGTAT
AAATCCTGGTTGCTGTCTCTTTATGAGGAGTTGTGGCCCGTTGTCAGGCAACGTGGCGTGGTGTGCACTG
TGTTTGCTGACGCAACCCCCACTGGTTGGGGCATTGCCACCACCTGTCAGCTCCTTTCCGGGACTTTCGC
TTTCCCCCTCCCTATTGCCACGGCGGAACTCATCGCCGCCTGCCTTGCCCGCTGCTGGACAGGGGCTCGG
CTGTTGGGCACTGACAATTCCGTGGTGTTGTCGGGGAAATCATCGTCCTTTCCTTGGCTGCTCGCCTGTG
TTGCCACCTGGATTCTGCGCGGGACGTCCTTCTGCTACGTCCCTTCGGCCCTCAATCCAGCGGACCTTCC
TTCCCGCGGCCTGCTGCCGGCTCTGCGGCCTCTTCCGCGTCTTCGCCTTCGCCCTCAGACGAGTCGGATC
TCCCTTTGGGCCGCCTCCCCGCGTCGACTTTAAGACCAATGACTTACAAGGCAGCTGTAGATCTTAGCCA
CTTTTTAAAAGAAAAGGGGGGACTGGAAGGGCTAATTCACTCCCAACGAAGACAAGATCTGCTTTTTGCT
TGTACTGGGTCTCTCTGGTTAGACCAGATCTGAGCCTGGGAGCTCTCTGGCTAACTAGGGAACCCACTGC
TTAAGCCTCAATAAAGCTTGCCTTGAGTGCTTCAAGTAGTGTGTGCCCGTCTGTTGTGTGACTCTGGTAA
CTAGAGATCCCTCAGACCCTTTTAGTCAGTGTGGAAAATCTCTAGCAGTACGTATAGTAGTTCATGTCAT
CTTATTATTCAGTATTTATAACTTGCAAAGAAATGAATATCAGAGAGTGAGAGGAACTTGTTTATTGCAG
CTTATAATGGTTACAAATAAAGCAATAGCATCACAAATTTCACAAATAAAGCATTTTTTTCACTGCATTC
TAGTTGTGGTTTGTCCAAACTCATCAATGTATCTTATCATGTCTGGCTCTAGCTATCCCGCCCCTAACTC
CGCCCATCCCGCCCCTAACTCCGCCCAGTTCCGCCCATTCTCCGCCCCATGGCTGACTAATTTTTTTTAT
TTATGCAGAGGCCGAGGCCGCCTCGGCCTCTGAGCTATTCCAGAAGTAGTGAGGAGGCTTTTTTGGAGGC
CTAGGGACGTACCCAATTCGCCCTATAGTGAGTCGTATTACGCGCGCTCACTGGCCGTCGTTTTACAACG
TCGTGACTGGGAAAACCCTGGCGTTACCCAACTTAATCGCCTTGCAGCACATCCCCCTTTCGCCAGCTGG
CGTAATAGCGAAGAGGCCCGCACCGATCGCCCTTCCCAACAGTTGCGCAGCCTGAATGGCGAATGGG
[124 nt withheld, positions 8468-8591]
C
[91 nt withheld, positions 8593-8683]
A
[49 nt withheld, positions 8685-8733]
CCTTTGACGTTGGAGTCCACGTTCTTT
[37 nt withheld, positions 8761-8797]
ACCCTATCTCGGTCTATTCTTTTGATTTATAAGGGATTTTGCCGATTTCGGCCTATTGGTTAAAAAATGA
GCTGATTTAACAAAAATTTAACGCGAATTTTAACAAAATATTAACGCTTACAATTTAGGTGGCACTTTTC
GGGGAAATGTGCGCGGAACCCCTATTTGTTTATTTTTCTAAATACATTCAAATATGTATCCGCTCATGAG
ACAATAACCCTGATAAATGCTTCAATAATATTGAAAAAGGAAGAGTATGAGTATTCAACATTTCCGTGTC
GCCCTTATTCCCTTTTTTGCGGCATTTTGCCTTCCTGTTTTTGCTCACCCAGAAACGCTGGTGAAAGTAA
AAGATGCTGAAGATCAGTTGGGTGCACGAGTGGGTTACATCGAACTGGATCTCAACAGCGGTAAGATCCT
TGAGAGTTTTCGCCCCGAAGAACGTTTTCCAATGATGAGCACTTTTAAAGTTCTGCTATGTGGCGCGGTA
TTATCCCGTATTGACGCCGGGCAAGAGCAACTCGGTCGCCGCATACACTATTCTCAGAATGACTTGGTTG
AGTACTCACCAGTCACAGAAAAGCATCTTACGGATGGCATGACAGTAAGAGAATTATGCAGTGCTGCCAT
AACCATGAGTGATAACACTGCGGCCAACTTACTTCTGACAACGATCGGAGGACCGAAGGAGCTAACCGCT
TTTTTGCACAACATGGGGGATCATGTAACTCGCCTTGATCGTTGGGAACCGGAGCTGAATGAAGCCATAC
CAAACGACGAGCGTGACACCACGATGCCTGTAGCAATGGCAACAACGTTGCGCAAACTATTAACTGGCGA
ACTACTTACTCTAGCTTCCCGGCAACAATTAATAGACTGGATGGAGGCGGATAAAGTTGCAGGACCACTT
CTGCGCTCGGCCCTTCCGGCTGGCTGGTTTATTGCTGATAAATCTGGAGCCGGTGAGCGTGGGTCTCGCG
GTATCATTGCAGCACTGGGGCCAGATGGTAAGCCCTCCCGTATCGTAGTTATCTACACGACGGGGAGTCA
GGCAACTATGGATGAACGAAATAGACAGATCGCTGAGATAGGTGCCTCACTGATTAAGCATTGGTAACTG
TCAGACCAAGTTTACTCATATATACTTTAGATTGATTTAAAACTTCATTTTTAATTTAAAAGGATCTAGG
TGAAGATCCTTTTTGATAATCTCATGACCAAAATCCCTTAACGTGAGTTTTCGTTCCACTGAGCGTCAGA
CCCCGTAGAAAAGATCAAAGGATCTTCTTGAGATCCTTTTTTTCTGCGCGTAATCTGCTGCTTGCAAACA
AAAAAACCACCGCTACCAGCGGTGGTTTGTTTGCCGGATCAAGAGCTACCAACTCTTTTTCCGAAGGTAA
CTGGCTTCAGCAGAGCGCAGATACCAAATACTGTTCTTCTAGTGTAGCCGTAGTTAGGCCACCACTTCAA
GAACTCTGTAGCACCGCCTACATACCTCGCTCTGCTAATCCTGTTACCAGTGGCTGCTGCCAGTGGCGAT
AAGTCGTGTCTTACCGGGTTGGACTCAAGACGATAGTTACCGGATAAGGCGCAGCGGTCGGGCTGAACGG
GGGGTTCGTGCACACAGCCCAGCTTGGAGCGAACGACCTACACCGAACTGAGATACCTACAGCGTGAGCT
ATGAGAAAGCGCCACGCTTCCCGAAGGGAGAAAGGCGGACAGGTATCCGGTAAGCGGCAGGGTCGGAACA
GGAGAGCGCACGAGGGAGCTTCCAGGGGGAAACGCCTGGTATCTTTATAGTCCTGTCGGGTTTCGCCACC
TCTGACTTGAGCGTCGATTTTTGTGATGCTCGTCAGGGGGGCGGAGCCTATGGAAAAACGCCAGCAACGC
GGCCTTTTTACGGTTCCTGGCCTTTTGCTGGCCTTTTGCTCACATGTTCTTTCCTGCGTTATCCCCTGAT
TCTGTGGATAACCGTATTACCGCCTTTGAGTGAGCTGATACCGCTCGCCGCAGCCGAACGACCGAGCGCA
GCGAGTCAGTGAGCGAGGAAGCGGAAGAGCGCCCAATACGCAAACCGCCTCTCCCCGCGCGTTGGCCGAT
TCATTAATGCAGCTGGCACGACAGGTTTCCCGACTGGAAAGCGGGCAGTGAGCGCAACGCAATTAATGTG
AGTTAGCTCACTCATTAGGCACCCCAGGCTTTACACTTTATGCTTCCGGCTCGTATGTTGTGTGGAATTG
TGAGCGGATAACAATTTCACACAGGAAACAGCTATGACCATGATTACGCCAAGCGCGCAATTAACCCTCA
CTAAAGGGAACAAAAGCTGGAGCTGCAAGC
