>Addgene plasmid #144037 | TFORF2544 | depositor partial sequence | sequence record 284235 | Insert
ACCGCCACCATGTTGGAGAACTACAGAAACCTGGTCTCCCTAGCTATGTGTTCTCATTTCACCCAAGACT
TTTTGCCAGTGCAGGGGATAGAAGATTCATTCCACAAACTTATACTGAGAAGATATGAGAAATGTGGGCA
TGATAATTTACAATTAAGGAAAGGCTGTAAAAGTATGAACGTGTGTAAAGTGCAGAAGGGAGTTTATAAT
GGAATTAATAAATGCTTGTCAAATACTCAGAGCAAAATATTTCAATGTAATGCACGTGTCAAAGTTTTTA
GTAAATTTGCAAATTCAAACAAAGATAAGACAAGACATACTGGAGAGAAACACTTTAAATGTAACGAATG
TGGCAAGTCATTTCAGAAGTTCTCAGACCTAACTCAACATAAAGGAATTCATGCTGGAGAGAAACCCTAC
ACTTGTGAAGAACGTGGCAAAGACTTTGGATGGTACACAGACCTGAATCAACACAAGAAAATTCATACTG
GAGAGAAACCTTACAAATGTGAAGAATGTGGCAAAGCCTTTAATAGGTCAACAAACCTTACTGCACATAA
GAGAATTCACAACAGAGAGAAAGCTTACACAGGTGAAGATCGTGACAGAGCCTTTGGATGGTCCACAAAC
CTGAATGAATATAAGAAAATTCATACTGGAGATAAACCCTACAAATGTAAAGAATGTGGGAAAGCCTTTA
TGCATTCCTCACACCTGAATAAACATGAGAAAATTCATACTGGAGAGAAACCCTACAAATGTAAGGAATG
TGGCAAAGTCATTTCCTCATCCTCAAGCTTTGCTAAACATAAGAGGATTCATACTGGCGAGAAACCCTTT
AAATGTTTAGAATGTGGTAAAGCCTTTAATATTTCCACAACCCTTACTAAACATAGGAGAATTCATACTG
GAGAGAAACCCTACACATGTGAAGTATGTGGCAAAGCCTTTAGACAGTCCGCAAACCTTTATGTACATAG
GAGAATTCATACTGGAGAGAAACCCTACACATGTGGAGAATGTGGCAAAACCTTTAGACAGTCCGCAAAC
CTTTACGTACATAGGAGAATTCATACTGGAGAGAAACCTTACAAATGCGAAGACTGTGGCAAAGCCTTTG
GACGGTACACAGCCCTGAATCAACACAAGAAAATTCATACTGGAGAGAAACCTTACAAATGTGAAGAGTG
TGGCAAAGCCTTTAATAGTTCAACAAACCTTACTGCACATAAGAGAATTCACACCAGAGAGAAACCCTAC
ACATGTGAAGATCGTGGCAGAGCCTTTGGATTGTCCACAAACCTGAATGAATATAAGAAAATTCATACTG
GAGATAAACCCTACAAATGTAAAGAATGTGGGAAAGCCTTTATACATTCCTTGCACCTGAATAAACATGA
GAAAATTCATACTGGAAAGAAACCCTACAAATGTAAGCAATGTGGCAAAGTCATTACCTCATCCTCAAGC
TTTGCTAAACATAAGAGGATTCATACTGGCGAGAAACCCTTTGAATGTTTAGAATGTGGTAAAGCGTTTA
CTAGTTCCACAACCCTTACTAAACATAGGAGAATTCATACTGGAGAGAAACCCTACACATGTGAAGTATG
TGGCAAAGCCTTTAGACAGTCCGCAATCCTTTATGTACATAGGAGAATTCATACTGGAGAGAAACCCTAC
ACATGTGAAGAATGTGGCAAAACCTTTAGACAGTCCGCAAACCTTTATGTACATAGGAGAATTCATACTG
GAGAGAAACCTTACAAATGTGAAGAGTGTGGCAAAGCCTTTGGACGGTACACAGACCTGAATCAACACAA
GAAAATTCATACTGGAGAGAAACTTTACAAATGTGAAGAGTGTGGCAAAGACTTTGTATGGTACACGGAC
CTGAATCAACAGAAGAAAATTTACACTGGGGAGAAACCTTACAAATGTGAAGAGTGTGGCAAAGCCTTTG
CCCCATCAACAGACCTGAATCAACACACGAAAATTCTTACTGGAGAGCAAAGTTACAAATGTGAAGAGTG
TGGCAAAGCCTTTGGATGGTCCATAGCCCTGAATCAACACAAGAAAATTCATACTGGAGAAAAACCTTAC
AAATGTGAAGAGTGTGGCAAAGCCTTTAGTAGGTCAAGAAACCTTACTACACATAGGAGAGTTCACACTA
GGGAGAAACCCTACAAATGTGAAGATCGTGGCAGATCCTTTGGATGGTCCACAAACCTGAACGAATATAA
GAAAATTCATACTGGAGATAAACTCTACAAATGTAAAGAATGTGGGAAAGTGTTTAAACAGTCCTCACAC
CTGAATAGACATGAGAAAATTCATACTGGAAAGAAACCCTACAAATGTAAGGAATGTGGCAAAGTCATTA
CGTCATCCTCAAGCTTTGCTAAACATAAGAGGATTCATACAGGTGAGAAACCCTTTAAATGTTTAGAATG
TGGTAAAGCGTTTACTAGTTCCACAACCCTTACTAAACATAGGAGAATTCATACTGGAGAGAAACCCTAC
ACATGTGAAGAATGTGGCAAAGCCTTTAGACAGTCAGCAATCCTTTATGTACATAGGAGAATTCATACTG
GAGAGAAACCCTACACATGTGGAGAATGTGGCAAAACCTTTAGACAGTCTGCAAATCTTTATGCGCATAA
GAAAATTCATACTGGAGAGAAACCCTACACGTGTGGAGACTGTGGCAAAACCTTTAGACAGTCTGCAAAT
CTTTATGCACATAAGAAAATTCATACTGGAGATAAAACCATACAAGTGTAGTAATGAACTAGTCCGTAAC
TTGAAAGTATTTCGATTTCTTGGCTTTATATATCTTGTGGAAAGGACGAATGTAAATTCAAACTTATTGG
TTA
