>Addgene plasmid #144037 | TFORF2544 | depositor partial sequence | sequence record 284236 | Barcode
ATGTAAATTCAAACTTATTGGTTA
